Addgene plasmid #109634: actc1b-mKate2-rab39bb
Purpose: Muscle specific zebrafish expression of mKate2 fused to rab39bb
Depositing lab: Rob Parton. Depositing organization: University of Queensland, Institute for Molecular Bioscience. Publication: In vivo cell biological screening identifies an endocytic capture mechanism for T-tubule formation. Hall TE, Martel N, Ariotti N, Xiong Z, Lo HP, Ferguson C, Rae J, Lim YW, Parton RG. Nat Commun. 2020 Jul 24;11(1):3711. doi: 10.1038/s41467-020-17486-w. PubMed 32709891.
Backbone
  Vector backbone: pDEST-actc1b-mKate2-ccdb
  Vector type: Zebrafish plasmids
Growth in bacteria
  Bacterial resistance: Ampicillin, 100 μg/mL
  Growth temperature: 37°C
  Growth strain: DH5alpha
  Copy number: High Copy
Gene/Insert
  Gene/Insert name: rab39bb
  Species: D. rerio (zebrafish)
  Entrez Gene: rab39bb (a.k.a. rab3, rab39b, zgc:153068)
  Tag / fusion protein: mKate2 (N terminal on insert)
  Cloning method: Gateway Cloning
Terms and licenses: Academic/Nonprofit Terms; Industry Terms: Not Available to Industry
How to cite: actc1b-mKate2-rab39bb was a gift from Rob Parton (Addgene plasmid # 109634 ; http://n2t.net/addgene:109634 ; RRID:Addgene_109634)
