[The description below was written by a language model from this plasmid's Addgene catalogue record, the feature table of its GenBank file and pLannotate feature annotations shown in this document.]
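Description:
actc1b-mKate2-rab39bb is a zebrafish expression plasmid built by Gateway recombination in the destination vector pDEST-actc1b-mKate2-ccdb, where the insert replaced the ccdB counter-selection cassette. It is maintained in E. coli as a high-copy plasmid through a ColE1/pUC-type origin and selected with ampicillin via the bla (AmpR) gene. pBluescript-derived remnants (lac promoter and operator, CAP site, T3 promoter, MCS fragment, and a partial M13/f1 origin) reflect the cloning backbone and have no role in fish expression.

The payload is arranged as a multisite Gateway assembly. The region of roughly 4 kb between attB4 and attB1 is not annotated as a promoter in either feature table, but its position and the construct name indicate that it holds the actc1b regulatory sequence responsible for the muscle-specific expression stated in the record. Downstream of attB1, a Kozak consensus precedes the coding sequence of mKate2, a monomeric far-red fluorescent protein. This is joined across attB2 to the zebrafish rab39bb open reading frame, detected by automated annotation through its similarity to human RAB39B, a small GTPase involved in membrane trafficking. mKate2 thus sits at the N terminus of the Rab. The cassette ends at attB3 and is followed by an SV40 polyadenylation signal. A fragment matching medaka tyrosinase lies beside the cassette; the record does not explain it.

The plasmid is intended for visualising rab39bb localisation in zebrafish muscle cells in vivo, and comes from a collection used for cell biological screening related to T-tubule formation. The two sequence records differ slightly in length (9,581 versus 9,599 nt) and start point, and the GenBank definition line names rab39ba rather than rab39bb, a discrepancy the record does not resolve.
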