LOCUS       Exported 9581 bp ds-DNA circular SYN 13-MAY-2021
DEFINITION  Muscle specific zebrafish expression of mKate2 fused to rab39ba.
ACCESSION   .
VERSION     .
KEYWORDS    actc1b-mKate2-rab39bb
SOURCE      synthetic DNA construct
  ORGANISM  synthetic DNA construct
REFERENCE   1 (bases 1 to 9581)
  TITLE     Parton Lab Plasmids for in vivo cell biology in the zebrafish
REFERENCE   2 (bases 1 to 9581)
  AUTHORS   .
  TITLE     Direct Submission
  JOURNAL   Exported May 13, 2021 from SnapGene Server 1.1.58
            http://www.snapgene.com
FEATURES             Location/Qualifiers
     source          1..9581
                     /organism="synthetic DNA construct"
                     /mol_type="other DNA"
     protein_bind    1..25
                     /gene="mutant version of attB"
                     /label=attB1
                     /bound_moiety="BP Clonase(TM)"
                     /note="recombination site for the Gateway(R) BP reaction"
     regulatory      26..35
                     /regulatory_class="other"
                     /note="vertebrate consensus sequence for strong initiation
                     of translation (Kozak, 1987)"
     CDS             32..727
                     /codon_start=1
                     /product="monomeric far-red fluorescent protein (Shcherbo
                     et al., 2009)"
                     /label=mKate2
                     /note="mammalian codon-optimized"
                     /translation="MVSELIKENMHMKLYMEGTVNNHHFKCTSEGEGKPYEGTQTMRIK
                     AVEGGPLPFAFDILATSFMYGSKTFINHTQGIPDFFKQSFPEGFTWERVTTYEDGGVLT
                     ATQDTSLQDGCLIYNVKIRGVNFPSNGPVMQKKTLGWEASTETLYPADGGLEGRADMAL
                     KLVGGGHLICNLKTTYRSKKPAKNLKMPGVYYVDRRLERIKEADKETYVEQHEVAVARY
                     CDLPSKLGHR"
     protein_bind    complement(729..753)
                     /gene="mutant version of attB"
                     /label=attB2
                     /bound_moiety="BP Clonase(TM)"
                     /note="recombination site for the Gateway(R) BP reaction"
     protein_bind    complement(1405..1425)
                     /gene="mutant version of attB"
                     /label=attB3
                     /bound_moiety="BP Clonase(TM)"
                     /note="core recombination site for the Gateway(R) BP
                     reaction"
     primer_bind     complement(1433..1449)
                     /label=M13 fwd
                     /note="common sequencing primer, one of multiple similar
                     variants"
     polyA_signal    1465..1599
                     /label=SV40 poly(A) signal
                     /note="SV40 polyadenylation signal"
     primer_bind     complement(1489..1508)
                     /label=EBV-rev
                     /note="SV40 polyA terminator, reverse primer"
     primer_bind     1543..1562
                     /label=SV40pA-R
                     /note="SV40 polyA, reverse primer"
     primer_bind     complement(2271..2287)
                     /label=SK primer
                     /note="common sequencing primer, one of multiple similar
                     variants"
     primer_bind     complement(2271..2287)
                     /label=pBluescriptSK
                     /note="For pBluescript vector"
     primer_bind     complement(2324..2344)
                     /label=T3
                     /note="T3 promoter, forward primer"
     promoter        complement(2324..2342)
                     /label=T3 promoter
                     /note="promoter for bacteriophage T3 RNA polymerase"
     primer_bind     complement(2363..2379)
                     /label=M13 rev
                     /note="common sequencing primer, one of multiple similar
                     variants"
     primer_bind     complement(2376..2398)
                     /label=M13/pUC Reverse
                     /note="In lacZ gene"
     protein_bind    2387..2403
                     /label=lac operator
                     /bound_moiety="lac repressor encoded by lacI"
                     /note="The lac repressor binds to the lac operator to
                     inhibit transcription in E. coli. This inhibition can be
                     relieved by adding lactose or
                     isopropyl-beta-D-thiogalactopyranoside (IPTG)."
     promoter        complement(2411..2441)
                     /label=lac promoter
                     /note="promoter for the E. coli lac operon"
     protein_bind    2456..2477
                     /label=CAP binding site
                     /bound_moiety="E. coli catabolite activator protein"
                     /note="CAP binding activates transcription in the presence
                     of cAMP."
     primer_bind     complement(2594..2611)
                     /label=L4440
                     /note="L4440 vector, forward primer"
     rep_origin      complement(2765..3353)
                     /direction=LEFT
                     /label=ori
                     /note="high-copy-number ColE1/pMB1/pBR322/pUC origin of
                     replication"
     primer_bind     complement(2845..2864)
                     /label=pBR322ori-F
                     /note="pBR322 origin, forward primer"
     CDS             complement(3524..4384)
                     /codon_start=1
                     /gene="bla"
                     /product="beta-lactamase"
                     /label=AmpR
                     /note="confers resistance to ampicillin, carbenicillin, and
                     related antibiotics"
                     /translation="MSIQHFRVALIPFFAAFCLPVFAHPETLVKVKDAEDQLGARVGYI
                     ELDLNSGKILESFRPEERFPMMSTFKVLLCGAVLSRIDAGQEQLGRRIHYSQNDLVEYS
                     PVTEKHLTDGMTVRELCSAAITMSDNTAANLLLTTIGGPKELTAFLHNMGDHVTRLDRW
                     EPELNEAIPNDERDTTMPVAMATTLRKLLTGELLTLASRQQLIDWMEADKVAGPLLRSA
                     LPAGWFIADKSGAGERGSRGIIAALGPDGKPSRIVVIYTTGSQATMDERNRQIAEIGAS
                     LIKHW"
     primer_bind     4147..4166
                     /label=Amp-R
                     /note="Ampicillin resistance gene, reverse primer"
     promoter        complement(4385..4489)
                     /gene="bla"
                     /label=AmpR promoter
     primer_bind     complement(4652..4673)
                     /label=F1ori-F
                     /note="F1 origin, forward primer"
     primer_bind     5569..5585
                     /label=M13 rev
                     /note="common sequencing primer, one of multiple similar
                     variants"
     protein_bind    5605..5625
                     /gene="mutant version of attB"
                     /label=attB4
                     /bound_moiety="BP Clonase(TM)"
                     /note="core recombination site for the Gateway(R) BP
                     reaction"
ORIGIN
        1 gcaagtttgt acaaaaaagc aggctgccac catggtgagc gagctgatta aggagaacat
       61 gcacatgaag ctgtacatgg agggcaccgt gaacaaccac cacttcaagt gcacatccga
      121 gggcgaaggc aagccctacg agggcaccca gaccatgaga atcaaggcgg tcgagggcgg
      181 ccctctcccc ttcgccttcg acatcctggc taccagcttc atgtacggca gcaaaacctt
      241 catcaaccac acccagggca tccccgactt ctttaagcag tccttccccg agggcttcac
      301 atgggagaga gtcaccacat acgaagacgg gggcgtgctg accgctaccc aggacaccag
      361 cctccaggac ggctgcctca tctacaacgt caagatcaga ggggtgaact tcccatccaa
      421 cggccctgtg atgcagaaga aaacactcgg ctgggaggcc tccaccgaga ccctgtaccc
      481 cgctgacggc ggcctggaag gcagagccga catggccctg aagctcgtgg gcgggggcca
      541 cctgatctgc aacttgaaga ccacatacag atccaagaaa cccgctaaga acctcaagat
      601 gcccggcgtc tactatgtgg acagaagact ggaaagaatc aaggaggccg acaaagagac
      661 ctacgtcgag cagcacgagg tggctgtggc cagatactgc gacctcccta gcaaactggg
      721 gcacagagac ccagctttct tgtacaaagt ggtggaggcg atttggcttt accagtttcg
      781 gctgattgtg attggggact caactgttgg aaagtcgtgt ttaattaggc gatttacaga
      841 aggccgtttc gcgcaggtgt cggacccgac agtcggggtc gattttttct cccgcctggt
      901 ggagattgaa cccggaaaac gcattaaact gcagatctgg gacactgcag gccaggaacg
      961 tttcaggtct attactcgag catactaccg taactctgtg ggcggcctgc tgctcttcga
     1021 catcaccaac cgccgctctt tccagaacgt tcacgagtgg ctagaggagg cgcgcagtca
     1081 cgtgcagccc cacagcatcg tcttcctgct agtcgggcac aaatgtgatc tggaaccaca
     1141 gcgccaggtg agccagcaag aggccgagaa gcttgcagcc gcatacggta tgcgctacgt
     1201 ggagacttcg gcacgtgacg ccataaacgt ggagagggct tttacagagc taacgcggga
     1261 tatatttgag ctggtcaaga atggggagat tagcatccag gaaggctggg agggagtgaa
     1321 gagcgggttc gtaccaaacg tggtgcattc gtcagaagaa gtgacaaagg gtgatcgccg
     1381 gtgcttctgt tgaatccgca atcacaactt tattatacat agttgataat tcactggccg
     1441 tcgttttacg gtaccatcga tgatgatcca gacatgataa gatacattga tgagtttgga
     1501 caaaccacaa ctagaatgca gtgaaaaaaa tgctttattt gtgaaatttg tgatgctatt
     1561 gctttatttg taaccattat aagctgcaat aaacaagtta acaacaacaa ttgcattcat
     1621 tttatgtttc aggttcaggg ggaggtgtgg gaggtttttt aaagcaagta aaacctctac
     1681 aaatgtggta tggctgatta tgatcctcta gatcagatct gcgaagatac ggccacgggt
     1741 gctcttgatc ctgtggctga ttttggactg tgctgctcgc agctgctgat gaatcacata
     1801 cttcctccat tttcttccac tgattgactg ttataatttc cctaatttcc aggtcaaggt
     1861 gctgtgcatt gtggtaatag atgtgacatg acgtcacttc caaaggacca atgaacatgt
     1921 ctgaccaatt tcatataatg tgaaaacgat tttcataggc agaataaata acatttaaat
     1981 taaactgggc atcagcgcaa ttcaattggt ttggtaatag caagggaaaa tagaatgaag
     2041 tgatctccaa aaaataagta ctttttgact gtaaataaaa ttgtaaggag taaaaagtac
     2101 ttttttttct aaaaaaatgt aattaagtaa aagtaaaagt attgattttt aattgtactc
     2161 aagtaaagta aaaatcccca aaaataatac ttaagtacag taatcaagta aaattactca
     2221 agtactttac acctctggtt cttgaccccc taccttcagc aagcccagca gatccactag
     2281 ttctagagcg gccgccaccg cggtggagct ccagcttttg ttccctttag tgagggttaa
     2341 ttgcgcgctt ggcgtaatca tggtcatagc tgtttcctgt gtgaaattgt tatccgctca
     2401 caattccaca caacatacga gccggaagca taaagtgtaa agcctggggt gcctaatgag
     2461 tgagctaact cacattaatt gcgttgcgct cactgcccgc tttccagtcg ggaaacctgt
     2521 cgtgccagct gcattaatga atcggccaac gcgcggggag aggcggtttg cgtattgggc
     2581 gctcttccgc ttcctcgctc actgactcgc tgcgctcggt cgttcggctg cggcgagcgg
     2641 tatcagctca ctcaaaggcg gtaatacggt tatccacaga atcaggggat aacgcaggaa
     2701 agaacatgtg agcaaaaggc cagcaaaagg ccaggaaccg taaaaaggcc gcgttgctgg
     2761 cgtttttcca taggctccgc ccccctgacg agcatcacaa aaatcgacgc tcaagtcaga
     2821 ggtggcgaaa cccgacagga ctataaagat accaggcgtt tccccctgga agctccctcg
     2881 tgcgctctcc tgttccgacc ctgccgctta ccggatacct gtccgccttt ctcccttcgg
     2941 gaagcgtggc gctttctcat agctcacgct gtaggtatct cagttcggtg taggtcgttc
     3001 gctccaagct gggctgtgtg cacgaacccc ccgttcagcc cgaccgctgc gccttatccg
     3061 gtaactatcg tcttgagtcc aacccggtaa gacacgactt atcgccactg gcagcagcca
     3121 ctggtaacag gattagcaga gcgaggtatg taggcggtgc tacagagttc ttgaagtggt
     3181 ggcctaacta cggctacact agaagaacag tatttggtat ctgcgctctg ctgaagccag
     3241 ttaccttcgg aaaaagagtt ggtagctctt gatccggcaa acaaaccacc gctggtagcg
     3301 gtggtttttt tgtttgcaag cagcagatta cgcgcagaaa aaaaggatct caagaagatc
     3361 ctttgatctt ttctacgggg tctgacgctc agtggaacga aaactcacgt taaggcattt
     3421 tggtcatgag attatcaaaa aggatcttca cctagatcct tttaaattaa aaatgaagtt
     3481 ttaaatcaat ctaaagtata tatgagtaaa cttggtctga cagttaccaa tgcttaatca
     3541 gtgaggcacc tatctcagcg atctgtctat ttcgttcatc catagttgcc tgactccccg
     3601 tcgtgtagat aactacgata cgggagggct taccatctgg ccccagtgct gcaatgatac
     3661 cgcgagaccc acgctcaccg gctccagatt tatcagcaat aaaccagcca gccggaaggg
     3721 ccgagcgcag aagtggtcct gcaactttat ccgcctccat ccagtctatt aattgttgcc
     3781 gggaagctag agtaagtagt tcgccagtta atagtttgcg caacgttgtt gccattgcta
     3841 caggcatcgt ggtgtcacgc tcgtcgtttg gtatggcttc attcagctcc ggttcccaac
     3901 gatcaaggcg agttacatga tcccccatgt tgtgcaaaaa agcggttagc tccttcggtc
     3961 ctccgatcgt tgtcagaagt aagttggccg cagtgttatc actcatggtt atggcagcac
     4021 tgcataattc tcttactgtc atgccatccg taagatgctt ttctgtgact ggtgagtact
     4081 caaccaagtc attctgagaa tagtgtatgc ggcgaccgag ttgctcttgc ccggcgtcaa
     4141 tacgggataa taccgcgcca catagcagaa ctttaaaagt gctcatcatt ggaaaacgtt
     4201 cttcggggcg aaaactctca aggatcttac cgctgttgag atccagttcg atgtaaccca
     4261 ctcgtgcacc caactgatct tcagcatctt ttactttcac cagcgtttct gggtgagcaa
     4321 aaacaggaag gcaaaatgcc gcaaaaaagg gaataagggc gacacggaaa tgttgaatac
     4381 tcatactctt cctttttcaa tattattgaa gcatttatca gggttattgt ctcatgagcg
     4441 gatacatatt tgaatgtatt tagaaaaata aacaaatagg ggttccgcgc acatttcccc
     4501 gaaaagtgcc acctaaattg taagcgttaa tattttgtta aaattcgcgt taaatttttg
     4561 ttaaatcagc tcatttttta accaataggc cgaaatcggc aaaatccctt ataaatcaaa
     4621 agaatagacc gagatagggt tgagtgttgt tccagtttgg aacaagagtc cactattaaa
     4681 gaacgtggac tccaacgtca aagggcgaaa aaccgtctat cagggcgatg gcccacgctg
     4741 gctaagaact catcagcctc cccggtccat ctacccacgt accaatgcac caattggcca
     4801 caatgacggc tactacatgg tgccattcct tcctctttat aggaatggag actacctcct
     4861 gtccaacaat gctcttggat acgagtacgc ctacctgttg gacccaggtc attgcacaac
     4921 accagaaatg ccctctgatc tgcaaaagac gtgaatatct gttcagacac ccatatccac
     4981 tctgttccac acaggtcaga ggtttgtcca ggagttcttg acagaggtgt aaaaagtact
     5041 caaaaatttt actcaagtga aagtacaagt acttagggaa aattttactc aattaaaagt
     5101 aaaagtatct ggctagaatc ttacttgagt aaaagtaaaa aagtactcca ttaaaattgt
     5161 acttgagtat taaggaagta aaagtaaaag caagaaagaa aactagagat tcttgtttaa
     5221 gcttttaatc tcaaaaaaca ttaaatgaaa tgcatacaag gttttatcct gctttagaac
     5281 tgtttgtatt taattatcaa actataagac agacaatcta atgccagtac acgctactca
     5341 aagttgtaaa acctcagatt taacttcagt agaagctgat tctcaaaatt gttagtgtca
     5401 agcctagctc ttttggggct gaaaagcaat cctgcagtgc tgaaaagcct ctcacaggca
     5461 gccgatgcgg gaagaggtgt attagtcttg atagagaggc tgcaaatagc aggaaacgtg
     5521 agcagagact ccctggtgtc tgaaacacag gccagatggg ccctcgagca ggaaacagct
     5581 atgaccatga ttacgccaag ctatcaactt tgtatagaaa agttggcacg cgcagattcc
     5641 gtgtgggcct ggtaatatct taccatttta agctatttta agattaggga aaaaaattaa
     5701 ataaaactac tttaaaatta ctttccttaa aaagcaacat atttatttag tttttgttta
     5761 actggctcaa gattgtaata ttttactttt acatgttttt ttaagtacct aaatgtgttc
     5821 aaaagtaaag tatgttattg tttttttttt ttaatgttag ctaagcttta aattgtaata
     5881 tattactttt aaaagtgact ttttaaaaat gtaaataaaa aagtaactat aaatgtgtaa
     5941 tgcatgttat ttctgtgggt ttttaatttt catctcaact gggcttacaa ttttaacata
     6001 ataaaaatca aatcaaatca aatcaggccc ttatttgtca catacactct tgtatactga
     6061 aataaactaa atgttgagaa aaatttaaat acaccaaaat aacgcatacc ttttttgtaa
     6121 ttacctaagt aaaacattta gttccttttt taagtgactc aagattgtaa tctattaatt
     6181 gtaaaagata aaactagtga tcaatctgac gtgcttctat gcagcctgtg agattaattg
     6241 tgatgtttaa ttattaaaca atttaaatgg atcaaacatt tcacatgtgc ttattgtgtc
     6301 caacaaaacc agcagaagca cttaaaaata ttgcatgaca acatgagttt ttaatgtaaa
     6361 ttatatatac ttcctaaacg aagttaatca tatttctaaa ataataatgt cattgaaata
     6421 tttaaataaa tgataagctt tagttgattc aacataaaat tgaaagcaat aaggactttt
     6481 tttttttaca gcggtgaagc aaaagcatgt aataatcata taatataata aataaataaa
     6541 taaataatgg ctcttggtgc aaatatgaac actttaaata aatatagaat aaatatgatc
     6601 aataagtcat aacgatgtgt tttatgttga ttataattta aacatgtttc taacgcaagt
     6661 tttaaaaact gttttaaagt attattttaa gttataagat caatttgact caacattttg
     6721 tagtgaaaat atgttgtgta aaattaatat aatatacact ataaaaatgc agggttccac
     6781 acaatacatt aatgttgtcc caacacaaat cgattaagtt aacaaatata tgtggattga
     6841 acataaaaaa ttaagttgtc ccaatgaaat ctcaagaatt gtgttgtttc agctcatttt
     6901 aaataagtag ttttaacaag taaaaaataa catatttttg agtgtgtata tatatatatt
     6961 acaaaatata ataatataaa atgtaaaaga tataaaccat gctacatata tttaagagct
     7021 attttgcaca ttactttttt gcaagccatt ttagtgtttt ttttacaaat atatattagc
     7081 taaatataca atatcttaaa tatacaatta atcagacatg caattaatgc atttaaccta
     7141 cataaaaata catgatcaac atatgtttta tgctgattac aactaaatca aacgtaatga
     7201 aattaattta taaaagcgat ttaaatatgt caatatttta agttaaaatc acttgaaacc
     7261 tactataaat gaacttaaat taaaaaaatc tcctttaatt ccaatgcaac agtgttgttt
     7321 tttcagctga ggacccccgg tgcagatggt tggcccccgg cccgctattc taaggaagcc
     7381 tttcttaatt ttagggcggc gctgcatgcg ctcagatcag attcacgggt ggagagggtt
     7441 attttctctt ttttattttt tcttgcctgc tcatatttgg gcctgtgtga accccaggct
     7501 ccgcctcggc ccccaggagc cgctcttatt taaaggggat cctcgccttc agtcttcgtc
     7561 ccagtggaag catcagtctt gtgataacaa cttggtgagt cctacagacc agcgctcgac
     7621 tctaggcttt aaatgcattg atttctctgg attagctacc gggagagttt taactttgct
     7681 tattagtctt gtgctcgaac tgctaggttt aaagagtgtt ttctctaatg catgcatgaa
     7741 gcgacagctg aaaaccagaa atagagcgtt tgtcctcctg ttaaactcta gcctttcttt
     7801 ggcatttgtc agtccgagtc ttcagctgcc ggcaggagat tgggtttcag taacacttgc
     7861 tgagcacaaa ctacacgtgc tttcttcaga tttaattcat tattaatcat tctagattta
     7921 aatgatgttc ttactcattg ctgattattt tagccttgcg gagcagatta aatgagcacg
     7981 tgtttcatta agattgattt aaatataatt aatatttcac cactgtagtt ttaaaattgc
     8041 cttctaagtc atggttgatt tttaataggt atcggctcta attagattac tattttggtt
     8101 tttaaatgtt atttctattt catttgtagg ctcgttttta atgtgatttt attagattct
     8161 agttttaaaa tcatctctta gccttaatga gcagactgaa tgaacatgtt tcattaagat
     8221 taacttcatt ataatgaatt atttaatcat tctagtgggt tataaatcag ctctatttaa
     8281 attaattgtc gtgtttattt ctatttaatt tttgattatt ttttcagggt cgtttttatg
     8341 tgattttttc ccgtttctaa ttttaaacta attgtttgat ttttatatga ttcgactctt
     8401 tttaaatgaa ttgttttgct ttttttattg agcatatata tattatacaa tttcaatcaa
     8461 caattgttgt gctttttaaa tgttgtttct atttcatttc tagggtcgat tttattcgat
     8521 tctagtttta aaatcgtgat ttttaacttc taaccttact gagcagactg aatgaacatg
     8581 tttcatcaag attaacttca ttatagttaa ttattgaatc gtgctagtgg tttataaatc
     8641 agctctattt aaattaatca tcatcattat ttctatttaa tttttattat ttctttagga
     8701 ttatttttat gtgatttttt tcacgttcta gttttaaact caatgctcat tactgctcac
     8761 ccttgctgag cagtctttcg ttaagattaa attaattaat aaccattcta gttttaaaac
     8821 agtgtcttaa ggcatagctg atattttaca agtttactat ttaatatatc tcctttcttt
     8881 ttttagggtc gatttcatct gatttgatta atttttatta tcttcactaa gctttttgtt
     8941 ctaggtttta ttctcagtat tattactgtt atatttgaac tgaatttctc ctcatagttt
     9001 attcatttta tttatttatt ttttgtttat tcgctatttt gtattttagt ttttaattag
     9061 aaattttatt agaatcgttt tgaactagtt tttatgcact ctaacattaa tattaaatca
     9121 taactattat ttttattata atttatttgt gtttatcttt ttgtgtagct ttcatgtgtt
     9181 tttattttag ttttattatg tttgcattga attttttgga ctagtttata taacgatata
     9241 cagaaaagcc atgacaacaa atgtttttat aatacctatt aagtataagc taatcagatt
     9301 tccactattc tgttcaaagt taacattatt agccattctg atggatcatt tgacatttgt
     9361 catatgtctt tatgaacact gctctttcag atgccacttt taaagctgtt ttttacagta
     9421 aatgaacgtt tattattatg acattatttc ctaaggcctc tagagtacag caggatgtgg
     9481 cgtgtgcatt accgtgtaat tatgctgact gtaaatgtgc atttatagac tgtcagcatg
     9541 tctgactgtg cgctgttgtg attggtcctg cacagaccaa g
//
