Features (pLannotate 1.2.2; 21 found; start..end, strand, type, name):
      7..228     -  rep_origin     M13 ori (fragment): M13 bacteriophage origin of replication; arrow indicates direction of (+) strand synthesis
    228..515     +  CDS            tyr (fragment): TYRO_ORYLA - Also known as tyro. Experimental evidence at transcript level: Swiss-Prot protein existence level 2. This is a copper-containing oxidase that functions in the formation of pigments such as melanins and other polyphenolic compounds. From Oryzias latipes (Japanese rice fish) (Japanese killifish).
   1097..1117    +  protein_bind   attB4: mutant version of attB; core recombination site for the Gateway® BP reaction BP Clonase™
   2025..2041    -  promoter       copia promoter (fragment): strong promoter from the Drosophila transposable element copia (Sinclair et al., 1986)
   5093..5113    +  protein_bind   attB1: mutant version of attB; core recombination site for the Gateway® BP reaction BP Clonase™
   5123..5818    +  CDS            mKate2: mKate2 is a basic (constitutively fluorescent) red fluorescent protein published in 2009, derived from Entacmaea quadricolor. It is reported to be a rapidly-maturing monomer with moderate acid sensitivity.
   5820..5844    -  protein_bind   attB2: mutant version of attB; recombination site for the Gateway® BP reaction BP Clonase™
   5846..6481    +  CDS            RAB39B: RB39B_HUMAN - Experimental evidence at protein level: Swiss-Prot protein existence level 1. Small GTPases Rab involved in autophagy (PubMed:27103069). The small GTPases Rab are key regulators of intracellular membrane trafficking, from the formation of transport vesicles to their fusion with membranes. Rabs cycle between an inactive GDP-bound form and an active GTP-bound form that is able to recruit to membranes different sets of downstream effectors directly responsible for vesicle formation, movement, tethering and fusion (PubMed:27103069). May regulate the homeostasis of SNCA/alpha-synuclei
   6496..6516    -  protein_bind   attB3: mutant version of attB; core recombination site for the Gateway® BP reaction BP Clonase™
   6520..6540    +  CDS            lacZα (fragment): LacZα fragment of β-galactosidase; lacZ fragment
   6556..6690    -  polyA_signal   SV40 poly(A) signal: SV40 polyadenylation signal
   6713..6796    -  CDS            large T antigen (fragment): large T antigen from SV40 (simian virus 40)
   7362..7402    -  misc_feature   MCS (fragment): pBluescript multiple cloning site
   7415..7433    -  promoter       T3 promoter: promoter for bacteriophage T3 RNA polymerase
   7478..7494    -  protein_bind   lac operator: The lac repressor binds to the lac operator to inhibit transcription in E. coli. This inhibition can be relieved by adding lactose or isopropyl-β-D-thiogalactopyranoside (IPTG). lac repressor encoded by lacI
   7502..7532    -  promoter       lac promoter: promoter for the E. coli lac operon
   7547..7568    -  protein_bind   CAP binding site: CAP binding activates transcription in the presence of cAMP. E. coli catabolite activator protein
   7581..7673    -  CDS            lacI (fragment): lac repressor; lacI; The lac repressor binds to the lac operator to inhibit transcription in E. coli. This inhibition can be relieved by adding lactose or isopropyl-β-D-thiogalactopyranoside (IPTG).
   7856..8444    -  rep_origin     ori: high-copy-number ColE1/pMB1/pBR322/pUC origin of replication
   8615..9475    -  CDS            AmpR: β-lactamase; bla; confers resistance to ampicillin, carbenicillin, and related antibiotics
   9476..9580    -  promoter       AmpR promoter: bla
>Addgene plasmid #109634 | actc1b-mKate2-rab39bb | depositor full sequence | sequence record 206571 | Full Sequence
CCACCTAAATTGTAAGCGTTAATATTTTGTTAAAATTCGCGTTAAATTTTTGTTAAATCAGCTCATTTTT
TAACCAATAGGCCGAAATCGGCAAAATCCCTTATAAATCAAAAGAATAGACCGAGATAGGGTTGAGTGTT
GTTCCAGTTTGGAACAAGAGTCCACTATTAAAGAACGTGGACTCCAACGTCAAAGGGCGAAAAACCGTCT
ATCAGGGCGATGGCCCACGCTGGCTAAGAACTCATCAGCCTCCCCGGTCCATCTACCCACGTACCAATGC
ACCAATTGGCCACAATGACGGCTACTACATGGTGCCATTCCTTCCTCTTTATAGGAATGGAGACTACCTC
CTGTCCAACAAGGCTCTTGGATACGAGTACGCCTACCTGTTGGACCCAGGTCATTGCACAACACCAGAAA
TGCCCTCTGATCTGCAAAAGACGTGAATATCTGTTCAGACACCCATATCCACTCTGTTCCACACAGGTCA
GAGGTTTGTCCAGGAGTTCTTGACAGAGGTGTAAAAAGTACTCAAAAATTTTACTCAAGTGAAAGTACAA
GTACTTAGGGAAAATTTTACTCAATTAAAAGTAAAAGTATCTGGCTAGAATCTTACTTGAGTAAAAGTAA
AAAAGTACTCCATTAAAATTGTACTTGAGTATTAAGGAAGTAAAAGTAAAAGCAAGAAAGAAAACTAGAG
ATTCTTGTTTAAGCTTTTAATCTCAAAAAACATTAAATGAAATGCATACAAGGTTTTATCCTGCTTTAGA
ACTGTTTGTATTTAATTATCAAACTATAAGACAGACAATCTAATGCCAGTACACGCTACTCAAAGTTGTA
AAACCTCAGATTTAACTTCAGTAGAAGCTGATTCTCAAAATTGTTAGTGTCAAGCCTAGCTCTTTTGGGG
CTGAAAAGCAATCCTGCAGTGCTGAAAAGCCTCTCACAGGCAGCCGATGCGGGAAGAGGTGTATTAGTCT
TGATAGAGAGGCTGCAAATAGCAGGAAACGTGAGCAGAGACTCCCTGGTGTCTGAAACACAGGCCAGATG
GGCCCTCGAGCAGGAAACAGCTATGACCATGATTACGCCAAGCTATCAACTTTGTATAGAAAAGTTGGCA
CGCGCAGATTCCGTGTGGGCCTGGTAATATCTTACCATTTTAAGCTATTTTAAGATTAGGGAAAAAAATT
AAATAAAACTACTTTAAAATTACTTTCCTTAAAAAGCAACATATTTATTTAGTTTTTGTTTAACTGGCTC
AAGATTGTAATATTTTACTTTTACATGTTTTTTTTAAGTACCTAAATGTGTTCAAAAGTAAAGTATGTTA
TTGTTTTTTTTTTTTTAATGTTAGCTAAGCTTTAAATTGTAATATATTACTTTTAAAAGTGACTTTTTAA
AAATGTAAATAAAAAAGTAACTATAAATGTGTAATGCATGTTATTTCTGTGGGTTTTTTAATTTTCATCT
CAACTGGGCTTACAATTTTAACATAATAAAAATCAAATCAAATCAAATCAGGCCCTTATTTGTCACATAC
ACTCTTGTATACTGAAATAAACTAAATGTTGAGAAAAATTTAAATACACCAAAATAACGCATACCTTTTT
TGTAATTACCTAAGTAAAACATTTAGTTCCTTTTTTAAGTGACTCAAGATTGTAATCTATTAATTGTAAA
AGATAAAACTAGTGATCAATCTGACGTGCTTCTATGCAGCCTGTGAGATTAATTGTGATGTTTAATTATT
AAACAATTTAAATGGATCAAACATTTCACATGTGCTTATTGTGTCCAACAAAACCAGCAGAAGCACTTAA
AAATATTGCATGACAACATGAGTTTTTAATGTAAATTATATATACTTCCTAAACGAAGTTAATCATATTT
TCTAAAATAATAATGTCATTGAAATATTTAAATAAATGATAANCTTTAGTTGATTCAACATAAAATTGAA
AGCAATAAGGACTTTTTTTTTTTTACAGCGGTGAAGCAAAAGCNTGNAAATAATCATATAAATATAATAA
ATAAATAAATAAAATAATGGTTCTTGGTGCAAATATGAACACTTTAAATAAATATAGAATAAATATGATC
AATAAGTCATAACGACGTGTTTTATGTTGATTATAATTTAAACATGTTTCTAACGCAAGTTTTAAAAACT
GTTTTAAAGTATTATTTTAAGTTATAAGATCAATTTGACTCAACATTTTGTAGTGAAAATATGTTGTGTA
AAATTAATATAATATACACTATAAAAATGCAAGGTTCCACACAATTCATTCATGTTGTCCCAACACAAAT
CGATTAAGTTAACAAATATATGTGGATTGAACATAAAAAATTAAGTTGTCCCAATGAAATCTCAAGAATT
GTGTTGTTTCAGCTCATTTTAAATAAGTAGTTTTAACAAGTAAAAAATAACATATTTTTGAGTGTGTATA
TATATATATTTATATATTACAAAATATAATAATATAAAATGTAAAAGATATAAACCATGCTACATATATT
TAAGAGCTATTTTGCACATTACTTTTTTGCAAGCCATTTGAGTGTTTTTTTACAAATATATATTAGCTAA
ATATACAATATCTTAAATATACAATTAATCAGACATGCAAAAAATGCATTTAACCTACATAAAAATACAT
GATCAACATATGTTTTATGCTGATTACAACTAAATCAAACGTAATGAAATTAATTTATAAAAGCGATTTA
AATATGTCAATATTTTAAGTTAAAATCACTTGAAACCTACTATAAATGAACTTAAATTTAAAAAATCTCC
TTTAATTCCAATGCAGCACTGTTGTTTTTTCAGCTGAGGACCCCCGGTGCAGATGGTTGGCCCCCGGCCC
GCTATTCTAAGGAAGCCTTTCTTAATTTTAGGGCGGCGCTGCATGCGCTCAGATCAGATTCACGGGTGGA
GAGGGTTATTTTCTCTTTTTTATTTTTTCTTGCCTGCTCATATTTGGGCCTGTGTGAACCCCAGGCTCCG
CCTCGGCCCCCAGGAGCCGCTCTTATTTAAAGGGGATCCTCGCCTTCAGTCTTCGTCCCAGTGGAAGCAT
CAGTCTTGTGATAACAACTTGGTGAGTCCTACAGACCAGCGCTCGACTCTAGGCTTTAAATGCATTGATT
TCTCTGGATTAGCTACCGGGAGAGTTTTAACTTTGCTTATTAGTCTTGTGCTTGAACTGCTAGGTTTAAA
GAGGGTTTTCTCTAATGCATGCATGAAGCGACAGCTGAAAACCAGAAATAGAGCGTTTGTCCTCCTGTTA
AACTCTAGCCTTTCTTTGGCATTTGTCAGTCCGAGTCTTCAGCTGCCGGCAGGAGATTGGGTTTCAGTAA
CACTTGCTGAGCACAAACTACACGTGCTTCCTTCAGATTTAATTCATTATTAATCATTCTAGATTTAAAT
GATCTTCTTACTCATTGCTGATTATTTTAGCCTTGCGGAGCAGATTAAATGAGCACGTGTTTATTAAGAT
TGATTTAAATATAATTAATATTTCACCACTGTAGTTTTAAAATTGCCTTCTAAGTCATGGTTGATTTTTA
ATAGGTATCGGCTCTAATTAGATTACTATTTTGGTTTTTAAATGTTATTTCTATTTCATTTGTAGGCTCG
TTTTTAATGTGATTTTATTAGATTCTAGTTTTAAAATCATCTTTTAGCCTTACTGAGCAGACTGAATGAA
CATGTTTCATTAAGATTAACTTCATTATAGTTAATTATTTAATCATTCTAGTGGATTATAAATCAGCTCT
ATTTAAATTGATTGTCGTGTTTATTTCTATTTGATTTTTGATTATTTTTTAAGGTCGTTTTTATGTGATT
TTTCCCCGATTCTAATTTTAAACTAATTGTTTGATTTTTATATGATTCGACTCTTTTTAAATGAATTGTT
TTGCTTTTTTTATTGAGCATATATATATATTATACAATTTCAATCAACAATTGTTGTGCTTTTTAAATGT
TGTTTCTATTTCATTTCTAGGGTCGATTTTATTCGATTCTAGTTTTAAAATCGTGATTTCTAACTCCTAA
CCTTACTGAGCAGACTGAATGAACATGTTTCATCAAGATTAACTTCATTATAGTTAATTATTGAATCGGG
CTAGTGGTTTATAAATCAGCTCTATTATAAATTAATTGTCATCATTATTTCTATTTAATTTTTATTATTT
TTTTAGGATTATTTTTAAGGGATTTTTTTCACGTTCTAGTTTTAAACTCAATGCTCATTACTGCTCACCC
TTGCTGAGCAGTCTTTCGTTAAGATTAAATTAATTAATAACCCATTCTAGTTTTAAAACAGTGTCTTAAG
GCATAGCTGATATTTTACAAGTTTACTATTTAATATATCTCCATTTCTTTTTTTAGGGTCGATTTCATCT
GATTTGATTAATTTTTATTATCTTCACTAAGCTTTTTGTTCTAGGTTTTATTCTCAGTATTATTACTGTT
ATATTTGAACTGAATTTCTCCTCATAGTTTATTCATTTTATTTATTTATTTTTTGTTTATTCGCTATTTT
GTATTTTAGTTTTTAATTAGAAATTTTATTAGAATCGTTTTGAACTAGTTTTTATGCACTCTAACATTAA
TATTAAATCATAACTATTATTTTTATTATAATTTATTTGTGTTTATCTTTTTGTGTAGCTTTCATGTGTT
TTTATTTTAGTTTTATTATGTTTGCATTGAATTTTTTGGACTAGTTTATATAACGATATACAGAAAAGCC
ATGACAACAAATGTTTTTATAATACCTATTAAGTATAAGCTAATCAGATTTCCACTATTCTGTTCAAAGT
TAACATTATTAGCCATTCTGATGGATCATTTGACATTTGTCATATGTCTTTATGAACACTGCTCTTTCAG
ATGCCACTTTTAAAGCTGTTTTTTACAGTAAATGAACGTTTATTATTATGACATTATTTCCTAAGGCCTC
TAGAGTACAGCAGGATGTGGCGTGTGCATTACTGTGTAATTATGCTGACTGTAAATGTGCATTTATAGAC
TGTCAGCATGTCTGACTGTGCGCTGTTGTGATTTGTCCTGCACAGACCAAGGCAAGTTTGTACAAAAAAG
CAGGCTGCCACCATGGTGAGCGAGCTGATTAAGGAGAACATGCACATGAAGCTGTACATGGAGGGCACCG
TGAACAACCACCACTTCAAGTGCACATCCGAGGGCGAAGGCAAGCCCTACGAGGGCACCCAGACCATGAG
AATCAAGGCGGTCGAGGGCGGCCCTCTCCCCTTCGCCTTCGACATCCTGGCTACCAGCTTCATGTACGGC
AGCAAAACCTTCATCAACCACACCCAGGGCATCCCCGACTTCTTTAAGCAGTCCTTCCCCGAGGGCTTCA
CATGGGAGAGAGTCACCACATACGAAGACGGGGGCGTGCTGACCGCTACCCAGGACACCAGCCTCCAGGA
CGGCTGCCTCATCTACAACGTCAAGATCAGAGGGGTGAACTTCCCATCCAACGGCCCTGTGATGCAGAAG
AAAACACTCGGCTGGGAGGCCTCCACCGAGACCCTGTACCCCGCTGACGGCGGCCTGGAAGGCAGAGCCG
ACATGGCCCTGAAGCTCGTGGGCGGGGGCCACCTGATCTGCAACTTGAAGACCACATACAGATCCAAGAA
ACCCGCTAAGAACCTCAAGATGCCCGGCGTCTACTATGTGGACAGAAGACTGGAAAGAATCAAGGAGGCC
GACAAAGAGACCTACGTCGAGCAGCACGAGGTGGCTGTGGCCAGATACTGCGACCTCCCTAGCAAACTGG
GGCACAGAGACCCAGCTTTCTTGTACAAAGTGGTGGAGGCGATTTGGCTTTACCAGTTTCGGCTGATTGT
GATTGGGGACTCAACTGTTGGAAAGTCGTGTTTAATTAGGCGATTTACAGAAGGCCGTTTCGCGCAGGTG
TCGGACCCGACAGTCGGGGTCGATTTTTTCTCCCGCCTGGTGGAGATTGAACCCGGAAAACGCATTAAAC
TGCAGATCTGGGACACTGCAGGCCAGGAACGTTTCAGGTCTATTACTCGAGCATACTACCGTAACTCTGT
GGGCGGCCTGCTGCTCTTCGACATCACCAACCGCCGCTCTTTCCAGAACGTTCACGAGTGGCTAGAGGAG
GCGCGCAGTCACGTGCAGCCCCACAGCATCGTCTTCCTGCTAGTCGGGCACAAATGTGATCTGGAACCAC
AGCGCCAGGTGAGCCAGCAAGAGGCCGAGAAGCTTGCAGCCGCATACGGTATGCGCTACGTGGAGACTTC
GGCACGTGACGCCATAAACGTGGAGAGGGCTTTTACAGAGCTAACGCGGGATATATTTGAGCTGGTCAAG
AATGGGGAGATTAGCATCCAGGAAGGCTGGGAGGGAGTGAAGAGCGGGTTCGTACCAAACGTGGTGCATT
CGTCAGAAGAAGTGACAAAGGGTGATCGCCGGTGCTTCTGTTGAATCCGCAATCACAACTTTATTATACA
TAGTTGATAATTCACTGGCCGTCGTTTTACGGTACCATCGATGATGATCCAGACATGATAAGATACATTG
ATGAGTTTGGACAAACCACAACTAGAATGCAGTGAAAAAAATGCTTTATTTGTGAAATTTGTGATGCTAT
TGCTTTATTTGTAACCATTATAAGCTGCAATAAACAAGTTAACAACAACAATTGCATTCATTTTATGTTT
CAGGTTCAGGGGGAGGTGTGGGAGGTTTTTTAAAGCAAGTAAAACCTCTACAAATGTGGTATGGCTGATT
ATGATCCTCTAGATCAGATCTGCGAAGATACGGCCACGGGTGCTCTTGATCCTGTGGCTGATTTTGGACT
GTGCTGCTCGCAGCTGCTGATGAATCACATACTTCCTCCATTTTCTTCCACTGATTGACTGTTATAATTT
CCCTAATTTCCAGGTCAAGGTGCTGTGCATTGTGGTAATAGATGTGACATGACGTCACTTCCAAAGGACC
AATGAACATGTCTGACCAATTTCATATAATGTGAAAACGATTTTCATAGGCAGAATAAATAACATTTAAA
TTAAACTGGGCATCAGCGCAATTCAATTGGTTTGGTAATAGCAAGGGAAAATAGAATGAAGTGATCTCCA
AAAAATAAGTACTTTTTGACTGTAAATAAAATTGTAAGGAGTAAAAAGTACTTTTTTTTCTAAAAAAATG
TAATTAAGTAAAAGTAAAAGTATTGATTTTTAATTGTACTCAAGTAAAGTAAAAATCCCCAAAAATAATA
CTTAAGTACAGTAATCAAGTAAAATTACTCAAGTACTTTACACCTCTGGTTCTTGACCCCCTACCTTCAG
CAAGCCCAGCAGATCCACTAGTTCTAGAGCGGCCGCCACCGCGGTGGAGCTCCAGCTTTTGTTCCCTTTA
GTGAGGGTTAATTGCGCGCTTGGCGTAATCATGGTCATAGCTGTTTCCTGTGTGAAATTGTTATCCGCTC
ACAATTCCACACAACATACGAGCCGGAAGCATAAAGTGTAAAGCCTGGGGTGCCTAATGAGTGAGCTAAC
TCACATTAATTGCGTTGCGCTCACTGCCCGCTTTCCAGTCGGGAAACCTGTCGTGCCAGCTGCATTAATG
AATCGGCCAACGCGCGGGGAGAGGCGGTTTGCGTATTGGGCGCTCTTCCGCTTCCTCGCTCACTGACTCG
CTGCGCTCGGTCGTTCGGCTGCGGCGAGCGGTATCAGCTCACTCAAAGGCGGTAATACGGTTATCCACAG
AATCAGGGGATAACGCAGGAAAGAACATGTGAGCAAAAGGCCAGCAAAAGGCCAGGAACCGTAAAAAGGC
CGCGTTGCTGGCGTTTTTCCATAGGCTCCGCCCCCCTGACGAGCATCACAAAAATCGACGCTCAAGTCAG
AGGTGGCGAAACCCGACAGGACTATAAAGATACCAGGCGTTTCCCCCTGGAAGCTCCCTCGTGCGCTCTC
CTGTTCCGACCCTGCCGCTTACCGGATACCTGTCCGCCTTTCTCCCTTCGGGAAGCGTGGCGCTTTCTCA
TAGCTCACGCTGTAGGTATCTCAGTTCGGTGTAGGTCGTTCGCTCCAAGCTGGGCTGTGTGCACGAACCC
CCCGTTCAGCCCGACCGCTGCGCCTTATCCGGTAACTATCGTCTTGAGTCCAACCCGGTAAGACACGACT
TATCGCCACTGGCAGCAGCCACTGGTAACAGGATTAGCAGAGCGAGGTATGTAGGCGGTGCTACAGAGTT
CTTGAAGTGGTGGCCTAACTACGGCTACACTAGAAGGACAGTATTTGGTATCTGCGCTCTGCTGAAGCCA
GTTACCTTCGGAAAAAGAGTTGGTAGCTCTTGATCCGGCAAACAAACCACCGCTGGTAGCGGTGGTTTTT
TTGTTTGCAAGCAGCAGATTACGCGCAGAAAAAAAGGATCTCAAGAAGATCCTTTGATCTTTTCTACGGG
GTCTGACGCTCAGTGGAACGAAAACTCACGTTAAGGGATTTTGGTCATGAGATTATCAAAAAGGATCTTC
ACCTAGATCCTTTTAAATTAAAAATGAAGTTTTAAATCAATCTAAAGTATATATGAGTAAACTTGGTCTG
ACAGTTACCAATGCTTAATCAGTGAGGCACCTATCTCAGCGATCTGTCTATTTCGTTCATCCATAGTTGC
CTGACTCCCCGTCGTGTAGATAACTACGATACGGGAGGGCTTACCATCTGGCCCCAGTGCTGCAATGATA
CCGCGAGACCCACGCTCACCGGCTCCAGATTTATCAGCAATAAACCAGCCAGCCGGAAGGGCCGAGCGCA
GAAGTGGTCCTGCAACTTTATCCGCCTCCATCCAGTCTATTAATTGTTGCCGGGAAGCTAGAGTAAGTAG
TTCGCCAGTTAATAGTTTGCGCAACGTTGTTGCCATTGCTACAGGCATCGTGGTGTCACGCTCGTCGTTT
GGTATGGCTTCATTCAGCTCCGGTTCCCAACGATCAAGGCGAGTTACATGATCCCCCATGTTGTGCAAAA
AAGCGGTTAGCTCCTTCGGTCCTCCGATCGTTGTCAGAAGTAAGTTGGCCGCAGTGTTATCACTCATGGT
TATGGCAGCACTGCATAATTCTCTTACTGTCATGCCATCCGTAAGATGCTTTTCTGTGACTGGTGAGTAC
TCAACCAAGTCATTCTGAGAATAGTGTATGCGGCGACCGAGTTGCTCTTGCCCGGCGTCAATACGGGATA
ATACCGCGCCACATAGCAGAACTTTAAAAGTGCTCATCATTGGAAAACGTTCTTCGGGGCGAAAACTCTC
AAGGATCTTACCGCTGTTGAGATCCAGTTCGATGTAACCCACTCGTGCACCCAACTGATCTTCAGCATCT
TTTACTTTCACCAGCGTTTCTGGGTGAGCAAAAACAGGAAGGCAAAATGCCGCAAAAAAGGGAATAAGGG
CGACACGGAAATGTTGAATACTCATACTCTTCCTTTTTCAATATTATTGAAGCATTTATCAGGGTTATTG
TCTCATGAGCGGATACATATTTGAATGTATTTAGAAAAATAAACAAATAGGGGTTCCGCGCACATTTCCC
CGAAAAGTG
